>Addgene plasmid #136512 | Lyn-tdnano-HA | addgene full sequence | sequence record 271004 | Addgene NGS Result
TAGTTATTAATAGTAATCAATTACGGGGTCATTAGTTCATAGCCCATATATGGAGTTCCGCGTTACATAA
CTTACGGTAAATGGCCCGCCTGGCTGACCGCCCAACGACCCCCGCCCATTGACGTCAATAATGACGTATG
TTCCCATAGTAACGCCAATAGGGACTTTCCATTGACGTCAATGGGTGGAGTATTTACGGTAAACTGCCCA
CTTGGCAGTACATCAAGTGTATCATATGCCAAGTACGCCCCCTATTGACGTCAATGACGGTAAATGGCCC
GCCTGGCATTATGCCCAGTACATGACCTTATGGGACTTTCCTACTTGGCAGTACATCTACGTATTAGTCA
TCGCTATTACCATGGTGATGCGGTTTTGGCAGTACATCAATGGGCGTGGATAGCGGTTTGACTCACGGGG
ATTTCCAAGTCTCCACCCCATTGACGTCAATGGGAGTTTGTTTTGGCACCAAAATCAACGGGACTTTCCA
AAATGTCGTAACAACTCCGCCCCATTGACGCAAATGGGCGGTAGGCGTGTACGGTGGGAGGTCTATATAA
GCAGAGCTGGTTTAGTGAACCGTCAGATCCGCTAGCGGCCACCATGGGATGTATTAAATCAAAAAGGAAA
GACAATCTCAATGACGGTGGAAGCGGAGGAAGCGGTGGTTCAGAATTCAGCTCCCCGAAACGCCCTAAGC
TGCTGCGTGAATATTACGATTGGCTGGTTGATAACAGCTTTACCCCATATCTGGTGGTGGATGCCACATA
CCTGGGCGTGAACGTGCCCGTGGAGTATGTGAAAGACGGTCAGATCGTGCTGAATCTGTCTGCAAGTGCG
ACCGGCAACCTGCAACTGACAAATGATTTTATCCAGTTCAACGCCCGCTTTAAGGGCGTGTCTCGTGAAC
TGTATATCCCGATGGGTGCCGCTCTGGCCATTTACGCTCGCGAGAACGGCGATGGTGTGATGTTCGAACC
AGAAGAAATCTATGACGAGCTGAATATTGGAGGCGGCTCCGGAGGCAGCGGCGGTTCTGGAGGTTCCGGT
GGCGGCTCCGAATTCAGCTCCCCGAAACGCCCTAAGCTGCTGCGTGAATATTACGATTGGCTGGTTGATA
ACAGCTTTACCCCATATCTGGTGGTGGATGCCACATACCTGGGCGTGAACGTGCCCGTGGAGTATGTGAA
AGACGGTCAGATCGTGCTGAATCTGTCTGCAAGTGCGACCGGCAACCTGCAACTGACAAATGATTTTATC
CAGTTCAACGCCCGCTTTAAGGGCGTGTCTCGTGAACTGTATATCCCGATGGGTGCCGCTCTGGCCATTT
ACGCTCGCGAGAACGGCGATGGTGTGATGTTCGAACCAGAAGAAATCTATGACGAGCTGAATATTGGAGG
AGGAAGTGGTGGAAGTGGTGGTAGTTACCCGTATGATGTTCCGGATTACGCTGGCTATCCCTACGACGTG
CCCGACTATGCCGGGTACCCCTATGACGTCCCAGACTACGCATGAGCGGCCGCGACTCTAGATCATAATC
AGCCATACCACATTTGTAGAGGTTTTACTTGCTTTAAAAAACCTCCCACACCTCCCCCTGAACCTGAAAC
ATAAAATGAATGCAATTGTTGTTGTTAACTTGTTTATTGCAGCTTATAATGGTTACAAATAAAGCAATAG
CATCACAAATTTCACAAATAAAGCATTTTTTTCACTGCATTCTAGTTGTGGTTTGTCCAAACTCATCAAT
GTATCTTAAGGCGTAAATTGTAAGCGTTAATATTTTGTTAAAATTCGCGTTAAATTTTTGTTAAATCAGC
TCATTTTTTAACCAATAGGCCGAAATCGGCAAAATCCCTTATAAATCAAAAGAATAGACCGAGATAGGGT
[37 nt withheld, positions 1891-1927]
AAAGAACGTGGACTCCAACGTCAAAGG
[49 nt withheld, positions 1955-2003]
T
[91 nt withheld, positions 2005-2095]
G
[124 nt withheld, positions 2097-2220]
CAGGTGGCACTTTTCGGGGAAATGTGCGCGGAACCCCTATTTGTTTATTTTTCTAAATACATTCAAATAT
GTATCCGCTCATGAGACAATAACCCTGATAAATGCTTCAATAATATTGAAAAAGGAAGAGTCCTGAGGCG
GAAAGAACCAGCTGTGGAATGTGTGTCAGTTAGGGTGTGGAAAGTCCCCAGGCTCCCCAGCAGGCAGAAG
TATGCAAAGCATGCATCTCAATTAGTCAGCAACCAGGTGTGGAAAGTCCCCAGGCTCCCCAGCAGGCAGA
AGTATGCAAAGCATGCATCTCAATTAGTCAGCAACCATAGTCCCGCCCCTAACTCCGCCCATCCCGCCCC
TAACTCCGCCCAGTTCCGCCCATTCTCCGCCCCATGGCTGACTAATTTTTTTTATTTATGCAGAGGCCGA
GGCCGCCTCGGCCTCTGAGCTATTCCAGAAGTAGTGAGGAGGCTTTTTTGGAGGCCTAGGCTTTTGCAAA
GATCGATCAAGAGACAGGATGAGGATCGTTTCGCATGATTGAACAAGATGGATTGCACGCAGGTTCTCCG
GCCGCTTGGGTGGAGAGGCTATTCGGCTATGACTGGGCACAACAGACAATCGGCTGCTCTGATGCCGCCG
TGTTCCGGCTGTCAGCGCAGGGGCGCCCGGTTCTTTTTGTCAAGACCGACCTGTCCGGTGCCCTGAATGA
ACTGCAAGACGAGGCAGCGCGGCTATCGTGGCTGGCCACGACGGGCGTTCCTTGCGCAGCTGTGCTCGAC
GTTGTCACTGAAGCGGGAAGGGACTGGCTGCTATTGGGCGAAGTGCCGGGGCAGGATCTCCTGTCATCTC
ACCTTGCTCCTGCCGAGAAAGTATCCATCATGGCTGATGCAATGCGGCGGCTGCATACGCTTGATCCGGC
TACCTGCCCATTCGACCACCAAGCGAAACATCGCATCGAGCGAGCACGTACTCGGATGGAAGCCGGTCTT
GTCGATCAGGATGATCTGGACGAAGAGCATCAGGGGCTCGCGCCAGCCGAACTGTTCGCCAGGCTCAAGG
CGAGCATGCCCGACGGCGAGGATCTCGTCGTGACCCATGGCGATGCCTGCTTGCCGAATATCATGGTGGA
AAATGGCCGCTTTTCTGGATTCATCGACTGTGGCCGGCTGGGTGTGGCGGACCGCTATCAGGACATAGCG
TTGGCTACCCGTGATATTGCTGAAGAGCTTGGCGGCGAATGGGCTGACCGCTTCCTCGTGCTTTACGGTA
TCGCCGCTCCCGATTCGCAGCGCATCGCCTTCTATCGCCTTCTTGACGAGTTCTTCTGAGCGGGACTCTG
GGGTTCGAAATGACCGACCAAGCGACGCCCAACCTGCCATCACGAGATTTCGATTCCACCGCCGCCTTCT
ATGAAAGGTTGGGCTTCGGAATCGTTTTCCGGGACGCCGGCTGGATGATCCTCCAGCGCGGGGATCTCAT
GCTGGAGTTCTTCGCCCACCCTAGGGGGAGGCTAACTGAAACACGGAAGGAGACAATACCGGAAGGAACC
CGCGCTATGACGGCAATAAAAAGACAGAATAAAACGCACGGTGTTGGGTCGTTTGTTCATAAACGCGGGG
TTCGGTCCCAGGGCTGGCACTCTGTCGATACCCCACCGAGACCCCATTGGGGCCAATACGCCCGCGTTTC
TTCCTTTTCCCCACCCCACCCCCCAAGTTCGGGTGAAGGCCCAGGGCTCGCAGCCAACGTCGGGGCGGCA
GGCCCTGCCATAGCCTCAGGTTACTCATATATACTTTAGATTGATTTAAAACTTCATTTTTAATTTAAAA
GGATCTAGGTGAAGATCCTTTTTGATAATCTCATGACCAAAATCCCTTAACGTGAGTTTTCGTTCCACTG
AGCGTCAGACCCCGTAGAAAAGATCAAAGGATCTTCTTGAGATCCTTTTTTTCTGCGCGTAATCTGCTGC
TTGCAAACAAAAAAACCACCGCTACCAGCGGTGGTTTGTTTGCCGGATCAAGAGCTACCAACTCTTTTTC
CGAAGGTAACTGGCTTCAGCAGAGCGCAGATACCAAATACTGTTCTTCTAGTGTAGCCGTAGTTAGGCCA
CCACTTCAAGAACTCTGTAGCACCGCCTACATACCTCGCTCTGCTAATCCTGTTACCAGTGGCTGCTGCC
AGTGGCGATAAGTCGTGTCTTACCGGGTTGGACTCAAGACGATAGTTACCGGATAAGGCGCAGCGGTCGG
GCTGAACGGGGGGTTCGTGCACACAGCCCAGCTTGGAGCGAACGACCTACACCGAACTGAGATACCTACA
GCGTGAGCTATGAGAAAGCGCCACGCTTCCCGAAGGGAGAAAGGCGGACAGGTATCCGGTAAGCGGCAGG
GTCGGAACAGGAGAGCGCACGAGGGAGCTTCCAGGGGGAAACGCCTGGTATCTTTATAGTCCTGTCGGGT
TTCGCCACCTCTGACTTGAGCGTCGATTTTTGTGATGCTCGTCAGGGGGGCGGAGCCTATGGAAAAACGC
CAGCAACGCGGCCTTTTTACGGTTCCTGGCCTTTTGCTGGCCTTTTGCTCACATGTTCTTTCCTGCGTTA
TCCCCTGATTCTGTGGATAACCGTATTACCGCCATGCAT
Features (pLannotate 1.2.2; 14 found; start..end, strand, type, name):
     61..364     +  enhancer       CMV enhancer: human cytomegalovirus immediate early enhancer
    365..568     +  promoter       CMV promoter: human cytomegalovirus (CMV) immediate early promoter
    679..1008    +  CDS            sspB (fragment): SSPB_HAEIN - Experimental evidence at protein level: Swiss-Prot protein existence level 1. Also stimulates degradation of the N-terminus of RseA (residues 1-108, alone or in complex with sigma-E) by ClpX-ClpP in a non-ssrA-mediated fashion. From Haemophilus influenzae (strain ATCC 51907 / DSM 11121 / KW20 / Rd).
   1066..1395    +  CDS            sspB (fragment): SSPB_HAEIN - Experimental evidence at protein level: Swiss-Prot protein existence level 1. Also stimulates degradation of the N-terminus of RseA (residues 1-108, alone or in complex with sigma-E) by ClpX-ClpP in a non-ssrA-mediated fashion. From Haemophilus influenzae (strain ATCC 51907 / DSM 11121 / KW20 / Rd).
   1531..1614    +  CDS            large T antigen (fragment): large T antigen from SV40 (simian virus 40)
   1637..1758    +  polyA_signal   SV40 poly(A) signal: SV40 polyadenylation signal
   1792..2220    -  rep_origin     f1 ori (sequence partly withheld): f1 bacteriophage origin of replication; arrow indicates direction of (+) strand synthesis
   2247..2351    +  promoter       AmpR promoter: bla
   2353..2710    +  promoter       SV40 promoter: SV40 enhancer and early promoter
   2745..3539    +  CDS            NeoR/KanR: aminoglycoside phosphotransferase from Tn5; aph(3')-II (or nptII); confers resistance to neomycin, kanamycin, and G418 (Geneticin®)
   3560..3712    +  CDS            ble (fragment): BLE_KLEPN - Experimental evidence at protein level: Swiss-Prot protein existence level 1. Binding protein with a strong affinity to the bleomycin family of antibiotics. Binds to CL990; an antimitotic-antibiotic compound. From Klebsiella pneumoniae.
   3771..3818    +  polyA_signal   HSV TK poly(A) signal: herpes simplex virus thymidine kinase polyadenylation signal (Cole and Stacy, 1985)
   3909..3925    -  polyA_signal   bGH poly(A) signal (fragment): bovine growth hormone polyadenylation signal
   4147..4735    +  rep_origin     ori: high-copy-number ColE1/pMB1/pBR322/pUC origin of replication
