[The description below was written by a language model from this plasmid's Addgene catalogue record and pLannotate feature annotations shown in this document.]
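Description:
Lyn-tdnano-HA is a mammalian expression plasmid of about 4.8 kb built by Gibson cloning in the pEGFP-N1 backbone. It is propagated in E. coli through a high-copy ColE1/pUC-type origin and selected with kanamycin. The resistance cassette is the usual dual-purpose arrangement of this vector family. A bacterial (bla) promoter and the SV40 enhancer/early promoter both sit upstream of the Tn5 NeoR/KanR gene, followed by the HSV TK polyadenylation signal, so the same gene gives kanamycin resistance in bacteria and can support G418 selection in mammalian cells. An f1 origin is also present. The short annotated fragments of ble, SV40 large T antigen and bGH poly(A) appear to be backbone remnants rather than functional parts. No EGFP feature is annotated. The catalogue's backbone size of 900 bp is the same figure given for the insert and is inconsistent with the total size.

The payload is driven by the CMV immediate-early enhancer and promoter and terminated by the SV40 poly(A) signal. According to the record, it encodes a Lyn myristoylation sequence for membrane targeting, followed by a tandem dimer of wild-type SspB ("nano") and a triple-HA epitope tag. The feature table shows the two SspB copies as equal-length fragments in the same orientation, separated by a short gap that presumably encodes a linker. The annotation tool matched them to a Haemophilus influenzae SspB entry by homology. The Lyn signal and the HA tags are not annotated separately.

SspB nano is the binding partner in the improved light-induced dimerizer (iLID) system. This construct therefore supplies a membrane-anchored, HA-detectable bivalent docking partner for iLID-fused proteins under light, and the associated work used the system to build light-activated neurotrophin receptors.
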