Addgene plasmid #136512: Lyn-tdnano-HA
Purpose: Mammalian expression of a tandem dimer of WT SspB (nano), targeted to membrane by Lyn myristoylation sequence, with triple-HA epitope tag
Depositing lab: Bianxiao Cui. Depositing organization: Stanford University. Publication: Construction of Light-Activated Neurotrophin Receptors Using the Improved Light-Induced Dimerizer (iLID). Hope JM, Liu A, Calvin GJ, Cui B. J Mol Biol. 2020 Jun 12;432(13):3739-3748. doi: 10.1016/j.jmb.2020.04.018. Epub 2020 Apr 23. PubMed 32335036.
Backbone
  Vector backbone: pEGFP N1
  Backbone size w/o insert (bp): 900
  Total vector size (bp): 4800
  Vector type: Mammalian Expression
Growth in bacteria
  Bacterial resistance: Kanamycin, 50 μg/mL
  Growth temperature: 37°C
  Growth strain: DH5alpha
  Copy number: Unknown
Gene/Insert
  Gene/Insert name: Lyn nano nano 3HA (alt name: SspB)
  Insert size (bp): 900
  Promoter: CMV
  Cloning method: Gibson Cloning
  Sequencing primers: 5′ CMV forward
Resource information
  A portion of this plasmid was derived from a plasmid made by: SspB WT (nano) received from lab of Brian Kuhlman via Addgene (60415)
Terms and licenses: Academic/Nonprofit Terms; Industry Terms: Not Available to Industry
How to cite: Lyn-tdnano-HA was a gift from Bianxiao Cui (Addgene plasmid # 136512 ; http://n2t.net/addgene:136512 ; RRID:Addgene_136512)
